>Addgene plasmid #185649 | pEGFP-NDUFS3-mVenus | addgene full sequence | sequence record 373966 | Addgene NGS Result
CGTTACATAACTTACGGTAAATGGCCCGCCTGGCTGACCGCCCAACGACCCCCGCCCATTGACGTCAATA
ATGACGTATGTTCCCATAGTAACGCCAATAGGGACTTTCCATTGACGTCAATGGGTGGAGTATTTACGGT
AAACTGCCCACTTGGCAGTACATCAAGTGTATCATATGCCAAGTACGCCCCCTATTGACGTCAATGACGG
TAAATGGCCCGCCTGGCATTATGCCCAGTACATGACCTTATGGGACTTTCCTACTTGGCAGTACATCTAC
GTATTAGTCATCGCTATTACCATGGTGATGCGGTTTTGGCAGTACATCAATGGGCGTGGATAGCGGTTTG
ACTCACGGGGATTTCCAAGTCTCCACCCCATTGACGTCAATGGGAGTTTGTTTTGGCACCAAAATCAACG
GGACTTTCCAAAATGTCGTAACAACTCCGCCCCATTGACGCAAATGGGCGGTAGGCGTGTACGGTGGGAG
GTCTATATAAGCAGAGCTGGTTTAGTGAACCGTCAGATCCGCCGACTCTAGAGCCACCATGGCGGCGGCG
GCGGTAGCCAGGCTGTGGTGGCGCGGGATCTTGGGGGCCTCGGCGCTGACCAGGGGGACTGGGCGACCCT
CCGTTCTGTTGCTGCCGGTGAGGCGGGAGAGCGCCGGGGCCGAC
[624 nt withheld, positions 675-1298]
AGTCTCAAGCTTGAAGCCGGAGACAAGAAGCCTGATGCCAAGTTAAACATTGGTGGGATATCAAATTCTG
CAGTCGACGGTACCAGCAAGGGCGAGGAGCTGTTCACCGGGGTGGTGCCCATCCTGGTCGAGCTGGACGG
CGACGTAAACGGCCACAAGTTCAGCGTGTCCGGCGAGGGCGAGGGCGATGCCACCTACGGCAAGCTGACC
CTGAAGCTCATCTGCACCACCGGCAAGCTGCCCGTGCCCTGGCCCACCCTCGTGACCACCCTCGGCTACG
GCCTGCAGTGCTTCGCCCGCTACCCCGACCACATGAAGCAGCACGACTTCTTCAAGTCCGCCATGCCCGA
AGGCTACGTCCAGGAGCGCACCATCTTCTTCAAGGACGACGGCAACTACAAGACCCGCGCCGAGGTGAAG
TTCGAGGGCGACACCCTGGTGAACCGCATCGAGCTGAAGGGCATCGACTTCAAGGAGGACGGCAACATCC
TGGGGCACAAGCTGGAGTACAACTACAACAGCCACAACGTCTATATCACCGCCGACAAGCAGAAGAACGG
CATCAAGGCCAACTTCAAGATCCGCCACAACATCGAGGACGGCGGCGTGCAGCTCGCCGACCACTACCAG
CAGAACACCCCCATCGGCGACGGCCCCGTGCTGCTGCCCGACAACCACTACCTGAGCTACCAGTCCAAGC
TGAGCAAAGACCCCAACGAGAAGCGCGATCACATGGTCCTGCTGGAGTTCGTGACCGCCGCCGGGATCAC
TCTCGGCATGGACGAGCTGTACAAGGGATCCACCGGATCTAGATAACTGATCATAATCAGCCATACCACA
TTTGTAGAGGTTTTACTTGCTTTAAAAAACCTCCCACACCTCCCCCTGAACCTGAAACATAAAATGAATG
CAATTGTTGTTGTTAACTTGTTTATTGCAGCTTATAATGGTTACAAATAAAGCAATAGCATCACAAATTT
CACAAATAAAGCATTTTTTTCACTGCATTCTAGTTGTGGTTTGTCCAAACTCATCAATGTATCTTAACGC
GTAAATTGTAAGCGTTAATATTTTGTTAAAATTCGCGTTAAATTTTTGTTAAATCAGCTCATTTTTTAAC
CAATAGGCCGAAATCGGCAAAATCCCTTATAAATCAAAAGAATAGACCGAGATAGGGT
[37 nt withheld, positions 2477-2513]
AAAGAACGTGGACTCCAACGTCAAAGG
[49 nt withheld, positions 2541-2589]
T
[91 nt withheld, positions 2591-2681]
G
[124 nt withheld, positions 2683-2806]
CAGGTGGCACTTTTCGGGGAAATGTGCGCGGAACCCCTATTTGTTTATTTTTCTAAATACATTCAAATAT
GTATCCGCTCATGAGACAATAACCCTGATAAATGCTTCAATAATATTGAAAAAGGAAGAGTCCTGAGGCG
GAAAGAACCAGCTGTGGAATGTGTGTCAGTTAGGGTGTGGAAAGTCCCCAGGCTCCCCAGCAGGCAGAAG
TATGCAAAGCATGCATCTCAATTAGTCAGCAACCAGGTGTGGAAAGTCCCCAGGCTCCCCAGCAGGCAGA
AGTATGCAAAGCATGCATCTCAATTAGTCAGCAACCATAGTCCCGCCCCTAACTCCGCCCATCCCGCCCC
TAACTCCGCCCAGTTCCGCCCATTCTCCGCCCCATGGCTGACTAATTTTTTTTATTTATGCAGAGGCCGA
GGCCGCCTCGGCCTCTGAGCTATTCCAGAAGTAGTGAGGAGGCTTTTTTGGAGGCCTAGGCTTTTGCAAA
GATCGATCAAGAGACAGGATGAGGATCGTTTCGCATGATTGAACAAGATGGATTGCACGCAGGTTCTCCG
GCCGCTTGGGTGGAGAGGCTATTCGGCTATGACTGGGCACAACAGACAATCGGCTGCTCTGATGCCGCCG
TGTTCCGGCTGTCAGCGCAGGGGCGCCCGGTTCTTTTTGTCAAGACCGACCTGTCCGGTGCCCTGAATGA
ACTGCAAGACGAGGCAGCGCGGCTATCGTGGCTGGCCACGACGGGCGTTCCTTGCGCAGCTGTGCTCGAC
GTTGTCACTGAAGCGGGAAGGGACTGGCTGCTATTGGGCGAAGTGCCGGGGCAGGATCTCCTGTCATCTC
ACCTTGCTCCTGCCGAGAAAGTATCCATCATGGCTGATGCAATGCGGCGGCTGCATACGCTTGATCCGGC
TACCTGCCCATTCGACCACCAAGCGAAACATCGCATCGAGCGAGCACGTACTCGGATGGAAGCCGGTCTT
GTCGATCAGGATGATCTGGACGAAGAGCATCAGGGGCTCGCGCCAGCCGAACTGTTCGCCAGGCTCAAGG
CGAGCATGCCCGACGGCGAGGATCTCGTCGTGACCCATGGCGATGCCTGCTTGCCGAATATCATGGTGGA
AAATGGCCGCTTTTCTGGATTCATCGACTGTGGCCGGCTGGGTGTGGCGGACCGCTATCAGGACATAGCG
TTGGCTACCCGTGATATTGCTGAAGAGCTTGGCGGCGAATGGGCTGACCGCTTCCTCGTGCTTTACGGTA
TCGCCGCTCCCGATTCGCAGCGCATCGCCTTCTATCGCCTTCTTGACGAGTTCTTCTGAGCGGGACTCTG
GGGTTCGAAATGACCGACCAAGCGACGCCCAACCTGCCATCACGAGATTTCGATTCCACCGCCGCCTTCT
ATGAAAGGTTGGGCTTCGGAATCGTTTTCCGGGACGCCGGCTGGATGATCCTCCAGCGCGGGGATCTCAT
GCTGGAGTTCTTCGCCCACCCTAGGGGGAGGCTAACTGAAACACGGAAGGAGACAATACCGGAAGGAACC
CGCGCTATGACGGCAATAAAAAGACAGAATAAAACGCACGGTGTTGGGTCGTTTGTTCATAAACGCGGGG
TTCGGTCCCAGGGCTGGCACTCTGTCGATACCCCACCGAGACCCCATTGGGGCCAATACGCCCGCGTTTC
TTCCTTTTCCCCACCCCACCCCCCAAGTTCGGGTGAAGGCCCAGGGCTCGCAGCCAACGTCGGGGCGGCA
GGCCCTGCCATAGCCTCAGGTTACTCATATATACTTTAGATTGATTTAAAACTTCATTTTTAATTTAAAA
GGATCTAGGTGAAGATCCTTTTTGATAATCTCATGACCAAAATCCCTTAACGTGAGTTTTCGTTCCACTG
AGCGTCAGACCCCGTAGAAAAGATCAAAGGATCTTCTTGAGATCCTTTTTTTCTGCGCGTAATCTGCTGC
TTGCAAACAAAAAAACCACCGCTACCAGCGGTGGTTTGTTTGCCGGATCAAGAGCTACCAACTCTTTTTC
CGAAGGTAACTGGCTTCAGCAGAGCGCAGATACCAAATACTGTTCTTCTAGTGTAGCCGTAGTTAGGCCA
CCACTTCAAGAACTCTGTAGCACCGCCTACATACCTCGCTCTGCTAATCCTGTTACCAGTGGCTGCTGCC
AGTGGCGATAAGTCGTGTCTTACCGGGTTGGACTCAAGACGATAGTTACCGGATAAGGCGCAGCGGTCGG
GCTGAACGGGGGGTTCGTGCACACAGCCCAGCTTGGAGCGAACGACCTACACCGAACTGAGATACCTACA
GCGTGAGCTATGAGAAAGCGCCACGCTTCCCGAAGGGAGAAAGGCGGACAGGTATCCGGTAAGCGGCAGG
GTCGGAACAGGAGAGCGCACGAGGGAGCTTCCAGGGGGAAACGCCTGGTATCTTTATAGTCCTGTCGGGT
TTCGCCACCTCTGACTTGAGCGTCGATTTTTGTGATGCTCGTCAGGGGGGCGGAGCCTATGGAAAAACGC
CAGCAACGCGGCCTTTTTACGGTTCCTGGCCTTTTGCTGGCCTTTTGCTCACATGTTCTTTCCTGCGTTA
TCCCCTGATTCTGTGGATAACCGTATTACCGCCATGCATTAGTTATTAATAGTAATCAATTACGGGGTCA
TTAGTTCATAGCCCATATATGGAGTTCCG
Features (pLannotate 1.2.2; 16 found; start..end, strand, type, name):
      1..304     +  enhancer       CMV enhancer: human cytomegalovirus immediate early enhancer
    305..508     +  promoter       CMV promoter: human cytomegalovirus (CMV) immediate early promoter
    549..1340    +  CDS            NDUFS3 (sequence partly withheld): NDUS3_HUMAN - Experimental evidence at protein level: Swiss-Prot protein existence level 1. Core subunit of the mitochondrial membrane respiratory chain NADH dehydrogenase (Complex I) which catalyzes electron transfer from NADH through the respiratory chain, using ubiquinone as an electron acceptor (PubMed:14729820, PubMed:30140060). Essential for the catalytic activity and assembly of complex I (PubMed:14729820, PubMed:24028823, PubMed:30140060). From Homo sapiens (Human).
   1362..1382    +  misc_feature   MCS (fragment): multiple cloning site
   1383..2093    +  CDS            mVenus: mVenus is a basic (constitutively fluorescent) yellow fluorescent protein published in 2006, derived from Aequorea victoria. It is reported to be a rapidly-maturing monomer with moderate acid sensitivity.
   2116..2200    +  CDS            large T antigen (fragment): large T antigen from SV40 (simian virus 40)
   2223..2344    +  polyA_signal   SV40 poly(A) signal: SV40 polyadenylation signal
   2378..2806    -  rep_origin     f1 ori (sequence partly withheld): f1 bacteriophage origin of replication; arrow indicates direction of (+) strand synthesis
   2833..2937    +  promoter       AmpR promoter: bla
   2939..3296    +  promoter       SV40 promoter: SV40 enhancer and early promoter
   3331..4125    +  CDS            NeoR/KanR: aminoglycoside phosphotransferase from Tn5; aph(3')-II (or nptII); confers resistance to neomycin, kanamycin, and G418 (Geneticin®)
   4146..4298    +  CDS            ble (fragment): BLE_KLEPN - Experimental evidence at protein level: Swiss-Prot protein existence level 1. Binding protein with a strong affinity to the bleomycin family of antibiotics. Binds to CL990; an antimitotic-antibiotic compound. From Klebsiella pneumoniae.
   4357..4404    +  polyA_signal   HSV TK poly(A) signal: herpes simplex virus thymidine kinase polyadenylation signal (Cole and Stacy, 1985)
   4495..4511    -  polyA_signal   bGH poly(A) signal (fragment): bovine growth hormone polyadenylation signal
   4733..5321    +  rep_origin     ori: high-copy-number ColE1/pMB1/pBR322/pUC origin of replication
   5436..5495    +  enhancer       CMV enhancer (fragment): human cytomegalovirus immediate early enhancer
