[The description below was written by a language model from this plasmid's Addgene catalogue record and pLannotate feature annotations shown in this document.]
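Description:
pEGFP-NDUFS3-mVenus is a mammalian expression plasmid of about 5.5 kb built on the pEGFP-C1 backbone and assembled by Gibson cloning. It carries the human NDUFS3 coding sequence, which encodes a core subunit of mitochondrial respiratory chain Complex I (NADH dehydrogenase) needed for the catalytic activity and assembly of the complex. NDUFS3 is fused at its C terminus to the monomeric yellow fluorescent protein mVenus. Despite the "pEGFP" in the name, the feature table shows no EGFP coding sequence. The only fluorescent protein annotated is mVenus, which lies downstream of NDUFS3 across a short remnant of the multiple cloning site, so the original EGFP appears to have been replaced. Placing the tag at the C terminus leaves the N terminus of NDUFS3 free, which is generally important for mitochondrial import of nuclear-encoded subunits.

Expression is driven by the human cytomegalovirus immediate early enhancer and promoter and terminated by the SV40 polyadenylation signal, giving strong constitutive transcription in transfected mammalian cells. The backbone carries a high-copy ColE1/pUC-type origin for propagation in E. coli and an f1 origin. A single Tn5 aminoglycoside phosphotransferase gene (NeoR/KanR) serves as a dual marker: a bacterial promoter drives kanamycin resistance in bacteria, while the SV40 early promoter and HSV TK polyadenylation signal allow G418 selection of stable mammalian lines. The small ble, bGH poly(A) and large T antigen fragments in the annotation are probably backbone remnants or partial matches rather than functional elements. The construct suits fluorescence visualisation or tracking of tagged NDUFS3, and it was deposited with a study of the mitochondrial calcium uniporter during Complex I impairment.
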