Addgene plasmid #185649: pEGFP-NDUFS3-mVenus
Purpose: NDUFS3 Complex I sub-unit with C-terminus mVenus tag
Depositing lab: Dipayan Chaudhuri. Depositing organization: University of Utah. Publication: Mitochondrial calcium uniporter stabilization preserves energetic homeostasis during Complex I impairment. Balderas E, Eberhardt DR, Lee S, Pleinis JM, Sommakia S, Balynas AM, Yin X, Parker MC, Maguire CT, Cho S, Szulik MW, Bakhtina A, Bia RD, Friederich MW, Locke TM, Van Hove JLK, Drakos SG, Sancak Y, Tristani-Firouzi M, Franklin S, Rodan AR, Chaudhuri D. Nat Commun. 2022 May 19;13(1):2769. doi: 10.1038/s41467-022-30236-4. PubMed 35589699.
Backbone
  Vector backbone: pEGFP-C1
  Backbone size w/o insert (bp): 3950
  Total vector size (bp): 5495
  Vector type: Mammalian Expression
  Selectable markers: Neomycin (select with G418)
Growth in bacteria
  Bacterial resistance: Kanamycin, 50 μg/mL
  Growth temperature: 37°C
  Growth strain: NEB Stable
  Copy number: High Copy
Gene/Insert
  Gene/Insert name: NDUFS3
  Species: H. sapiens (human)
  Insert size (bp): 1566
  Entrez Gene: NDUFS3 (a.k.a. CI-30, MC1DN8)
  Promoter: CMV
  Tag / fusion protein: mVenus (C terminal on insert)
  Cloning method: Gibson Cloning
  Sequencing primers: 5′ CMV-F
Terms and licenses: Academic/Nonprofit Terms; Industry Terms: Not Available to Industry
How to cite: pEGFP-NDUFS3-mVenus was a gift from Dipayan Chaudhuri (Addgene plasmid # 185649 ; http://n2t.net/addgene:185649 ; RRID:Addgene_185649)
